>Addgene plasmid #214328 | pET28a_Caspase-4_lemur_catalytic domain | addgene full sequence | sequence record 423152 | Addgene NGS Result
ATCCGGATATAGTTCCTCCTTTCAGCAAAAAACCCCTCAAGACCCGTTTAGAGGCCCCAAGGGGTTATGC
TAGTTATTGCTCAGCGGTGGCAGCAGCCAACTCAGCTTCCTTTCGGGCTTTGTTAGCAGCCGGATCTCAG
TGGTGGTGGTGGTGGTGCTCGAGTGCGGCCGCAAGCTTGTCGACGGAGCTCGAATTCTCAATTTCCAGGA
AAGAGGTAGAAGCATCTTGTCATGGACAGTCGTTCAATGGTGGGCATCTGGGCTCGAACACTTGGTGTTT
CAAATGATTGTTGTACCTTCCGAAACACTTCCTGTAGGTGACAGCACCAAGAGTATTTCTGGAAGCATGT
GATGAGCTGTGTGATGAAGAGGGAGCCCTTTGTGATGTCTCTCCAGGACATGTTATGTGGGGTGGAAGAG
CAGAAAGCAATGAAGTCCTTCTCCACGTGGGTCTTGCAAACAGCATCTTCCTCCAGGTTCTCAGGGGACT
GTGAGAAGCTGTCTGCCACAGGGTTCTCAGGTAACTGTGAGGAGCTGGCTGCCGAGGCTTCTGGAGAGTC
TCTGACCCACACTTCCCCACGGTTTGCACCTCTGCAGGCCTGGACAATGATGACCTTGGGTTTGTCCTTT
AGAATAGGGCAGTTGCGGTTGTTGAGTATCCGGAAGACGGTGTCATAAGGCAGCACATCCCATGTTCCCT
CACTGTGCTTCGTTCCACAGATTCCATCCAGGATGCCATGAGACATGAGCACCACGAAGGTGCTGTCTGA
GGACTTGTGCTCTGGTCGGGCAGCAAATTCCCGCAGCACAGACTCCATATCCCTGGCTGTGAGTTTCTCT
TTTACATCCACACTGTAGCCCAGGCCCTCAAGCAGCCCCTTCATCCCCACAATGTCATGGTCAGCCCCAT
TTCTCCGCTCAAGATGGTCAAACTCTGTGTTGCATATGATGAGAGCCAGGCGAGTGCGATCCTTTTTCTC
CTTTATGGGGTAGATCTCATCAGCCCGTTCTTTACTCAGTCTCAAGAAGTCTTTACGAGGGCAAAGCTTG
AGGGTATCTGTAGGTTCTGCTGACTCAGCTGGCTCAGCGGATCCGCCCTGAAAATACAGGTTTTCCATAT
GGCTGCCGCGCGGCACCAGGCCGCTGCTGTGATGATGATGATGATGGCTGCTGCCCATGGTATATCTCCT
TCTTAAAGTTAAACAAAATTATTTCTAGAGGGGAATTGTTATCCGCTCACAATTCCCCTATAGTGAGTCG
TATTAATTTCGCGGGATCGAGATCTCGATCCTCTACGCCGGACGCATCGTGGCCGGCATCACCGGCGCCA
CAGGTGCGGTTGCTGGCGCCTATATCGCCGACATCACCGATGGGGAAGATCGGGCTCGCCACTTCGGGCT
CATGAGCGCTTGTTTCGGCGTGGGTATGGTGGCAGGCCCCGTGGCCGGGGGACTGTTGGGCGCCATCTCC
TTGCATGCACCATTCCTTGCGGCGGCGGTGCTCAACGGCCTCAACCTACTACTGGGCTGCTTCCTAATGC
AGGAGTCGCATAAGGGAGAGCGTCGAGATCCCGGACACCATCGAATGGCGCAAAACCTTTCGCGGTATGG
CATGATAGCGCCCGGAAGAGAGTCAATTCAGGGTGGTGAATGTGAAACCAGTAACGTTATACGATGTCGC
AGAGTATGCCGGTGTCTCTTATCAGACCGTTTCCCGCGTGGTGAACCAGGCCAGCCACGTTTCTGCGAAA
ACGCGGGAAAAAGTGGAAGCGGCGATGGCGGAGCTGAATTACATTCCCAACCGCGTGGCACAACAACTGG
CGGGCAAACAGTCGTTGCTGATTGGCGTTGCCACCTCCAGTCTGGCCCTGCACGCGCCGTCGCAAATTGT
CGCGGCGATTAAATCTCGCGCCGATCAACTGGGTGCCAGCGTGGTGGTGTCGATGGTAGAACGAAGCGGC
GTCGAAGCCTGTAAAGCGGCGGTGCACAATCTTCTCGCGCAACGCGTCAGTGGGCTGATCATTAACTATC
CGCTGGATGACCAGGATGCCATTGCTGTGGAAGCTGCCTGCACTAATGTTCCGGCGTTATTTCTTGATGT
CTCTGACCAGACACCCATCAACAGTATTATTTTCTCCCATGAAGACGGTACGCGACTGGGCGTGGAGCAT
CTGGTCGCATTGGGTCACCAGCAAATCGCGCTGTTAGCGGGCCCATTAAGTTCTGTCTCGGCGCGTCTGC
GTCTGGCTGGCTGGCATAAATATCTCACTCGCAATCAAATTCAGCCGATAGCGGAACGGGAAGGCGACTG
GAGTGCCATGTCCGGTTTTCAACAAACCATGCAAATGCTGAATGAGGGCATCGTTCCCACTGCGATGCTG
GTTGCCAACGATCAGATGGCGCTGGGCGCAATGCGCGCCATTACCGAGTCCGGGCTGCGCGTTGGTGCGG
ATATCTCGGTAGTGGGATACGACGATACCGAAGACAGCTCATGTTATATCCCGCCGTTAACCACCATCAA
ACAGGATTTTCGCCTGCTGGGGCAAACCAGCGTGGACCGCTTGCTGCAACTCTCTCAGGGCCAGGCGGTG
AAGGGCAATCAGCTGTTGCCCGTCTCACTGGTGAAAAGAAAAACCACCCTGGCGCCCAATACGCAAACCG
CCTCTCCCCGCGCGTTGGCCGATTCATTAATGCAGCTGGCACGACAGGTTTCCCGACTGGAAAGCGGGCA
GTGAGCGCAACGCAATTAATGTAAGTTAGCTCACTCATTAGGCACCGGGATCTCGACCGATGCCCTTGAG
AGCCTTCAACCCAGTCAGCTCCTTCCGGTGGGCGCGGGGCATGACTATCGTCGCCGCACTTATGACTGTC
TTCTTTATCATGCAACTCGTAGGACAGGTGCCGGCAGCGCTCTGGGTCATTTTCGGCGAGGACCGCTTTC
GCTGGAGCGCGACGATGATCGGCCTGTCGCTTGCGGTATTCGGAATCTTGCACGCCCTCGCTCAAGCCTT
CGTCACTGGTCCCGCCACCAAACGTTTCGGCGAGAAGCAGGCCATTATCGCCGGCATGGCGGCCCCACGG
GTGCGCATGATCGTGCTCCTGTCGTTGAGGACCCGGCTAGGCTGGCGGGGTTGCCTTACTGGTTAGCAGA
ATGAATCACCGATACGCGAGCGAACGTGAAGCGACTGCTGCTGCAAAACGTCTGCGACCTGAGCAACAAC
ATGAATGGTCTTCGGTTTCCGTGTTTCGTAAAGTCTGGAAACGCGGAAGTCAGCGCCCTGCACCATTATG
TTCCGGATCTGCATCGCAGGATGCTGCTGGCTACCCTGTGGAACACCTACATCTGTATTAACGAAGCGCT
GGCATTGACCCTGAGTGATTTTTCTCTGGTCCCGCCGCATCCATACCGCCAGTTGTTTACCCTCACAACG
TTCCAGTAACCGGGCATGTTCATCATCAGTAACCCGTATCGTGAGCATCCTCTCTCGTTTCATCGGTATC
ATTACCCCCATGAACAGAAATCCCCCTTACACGGAGGCATCAGTGACCAAACAGGAAAAAACCGCCCTTA
ACATGGCCCGCTTTATCAGAAGCCAGACATTAACGCTTCTGGAGAAACTCAACGAGCTGGACGCGGATGA
ACAGGCAGACATCTGTGAATCGCTTCACGACCACGCTGATGAGCTTTACCGCAGCTGCCTCGCGCGTTTC
GGTGATGACGGTGAAAACCTCTGACACATGCAGCTCCCGGAGACGGTCACAGCTTGTCTGTAAGCGGATG
CCGGGAGCAGACAAGCCCGTCAGGGCGCGTCAGCGGGTGTTGGCGGGTGTCGGGGCGCAGCCATGACCCA
GTCACGTAGCGATAGCGGAGTGTATACTGGCTTAACTATGCGGCATCAGAGCAGATTGTACTGAGAGTGC
ACCATTGCGGTGTGAAATACCGCACAGATGCGTAAGGAGAAAATACCGCATCAGGCGCTCTTCCGCTTCC
TCGCTCACTGACTCGCTGCGCTCGGTCGTTCGGCTGCGGCGAGCGGTATCAGCTCACTCAAAGGCGGTAA
TACGGTTATCCACAGAATCAGGGGATAACGCAGGAAAGAACATGTGAGCAAAAGGCCAGCAAAAGGCCAG
GAACCGTAAAAAGGCCGCGTTGCTGGCGTTTTTCCATAGGCTCCGCCCCCCTGACGAGCATCACAAAAAT
CGACGCTCAAGTCAGAGGTGGCGAAACCCGACAGGACTATAAAGATACCAGGCGTTTCCCCCTGGAAGCT
CCCTCGTGCGCTCTCCTGTTCCGACCCTGCCGCTTACCGGATACCTGTCCGCCTTTCTCCCTTCGGGAAG
CGTGGCGCTTTCTCATAGCTCACGCTGTAGGTATCTCAGTTCGGTGTAGGTCGTTCGCTCCAAGCTGGGC
TGTGTGCACGAACCCCCCGTTCAGCCCGACCGCTGCGCCTTATCCGGTAACTATCGTCTTGAGTCCAACC
CGGTAAGACACGACTTATCGCCACTGGCAGCAGCCACTGGTAACAGGATTAGCAGAGCGAGGTATGTAGG
CGGTGCTACAGAGTTCTTGAAGTGGTGGCCTAACTACGGCTACACTAGAAGGACAGTATTTGGTATCTGC
GCTCTGCTGAAGCCAGTTACCTTCGGAAAAAGAGTTGGTAGCTCTTGATCCGGCAAACAAACCACCGCTG
GTAGCGGTGGTTTTTTTGTTTGCAAGCAGCAGATTACGCGCAGAAAAAAAGGATCTCAAGAAGATCCTTT
GATCTTTTCTACGGGGTCTGACGCTCAGTGGAACGAAAACTCACGTTAAGGGATTTTGGTCATGAACAAT
AAAACTGTCTGCTTACATAAACAGTAATACAAGGGGTGTTATGAGCCATATTCAACGGGAAACGTCTTGC
TCTAGGCCGCGATTAAATTCCAACATGGATGCTGATTTATATGGGTATAAATGGGCTCGCGATAATGTCG
GGCAATCAGGTGCGACAATCTATCGATTGTATGGGAAGCCCGATGCGCCAGAGTTGTTTCTGAAACATGG
CAAAGGTAGCGTTGCCAATGATGTTACAGATGAGATGGTCAGACTAAACTGGCTGACGGAATTTATGCCT
CTTCCGACCATCAAGCATTTTATCCGTACTCCTGATGATGCATGGTTACTCACCACTGCGATCCCCGGGA
AAACAGCATTCCAGGTATTAGAAGAATATCCTGATTCAGGTGAAAATATTGTTGATGCGCTGGCAGTGTT
CCTGCGCCGGTTGCATTCGATTCCTGTTTGTAATTGTCCTTTTAACAGCGATCGCGTATTTCGTCTCGCT
CAGGCGCAATCACGAATGAATAACGGTTTGGTTGATGCGAGTGATTTTGATGACGAGCGTAATGGCTGGC
CTGTTGAACAAGTCTGGAAAGAAATGCATAAACTTTTGCCATTCTCACCGGATTCAGTCGTCACTCATGG
TGATTTCTCACTTGATAACCTTATTTTTGACGAGGGGAAATTAATAGGTTGTATTGATGTTGGACGAGTC
GGAATCGCAGACCGATACCAGGATCTTGCCATCCTATGGAACTGCCTCGGTGAGTTTTCTCCTTCATTAC
AGAAACGGCTTTTTCAAAAATATGGTATTGATAATCCTGATATGAATAAATTGCAGTTTCATTTGATGCT
CGATGAGTTTTTCTAAGAATTAATTCATGAGCGGATACATATTTGAATGTATTTAGAAAAATAAACAAAT
AGGGGTTCCGCGCACATTTCCCCGAAAAGTGCCACCTAAATTGTAAGCGTTAATATTTTGTTAAAATTCG
CGTTAAATTTTTGTTAAATCAGCTCATTTTTTAACCAATAGGCCGAAATCGGCAAAATCCCTTATAAATC
AAAAGAATAGACCGAGATAGGGT
[37 nt withheld, positions 5904-5940]
AAAGAACGTGGACTCCAACGTCAAAGG
[49 nt withheld, positions 5968-6016]
T
[91 nt withheld, positions 6018-6108]
G
[124 nt withheld, positions 6110-6233]
CCCATTCGCCA
Features (pLannotate 1.2.2; 22 found; start..end, strand, type, name):
     26..73      -  terminator     T7 terminator: transcription terminator for bacteriophage T7 RNA polymerase
     81..130     -  CDS            SET1 (fragment): solubility-enhancement tag derived from T7 phage gene 10B
    140..157     -  CDS            9xHis (fragment): 9xHis affinity tag
    201..1088    -  CDS            CASP13 (fragment): CASPD_BOVIN - Experimental evidence at protein level: Swiss-Prot protein existence level 1. Involved in the activation cascade of caspases responsible for apoptosis execution. Might function by either activating some proteins required for cell death or inactivating proteins necessary for cell survival. From Bos taurus (Bovine).
   1095..1115    -  CDS            TEV site: tobacco etch virus (TEV) protease recognition and cleavage site
   1122..1139    -  CDS            thrombin site: thrombin recognition and cleavage site
   1150..1166    -  CDS            capTEV™ (fragment): composite tag for in vivo biotinylation, TEV protease cleavage, and 6xHis tagging
   1185..1207    -  RBS            RBS: efficient ribosome binding site from bacteriophage T7 gene 10 (Olins and Rangwala, 1989)
   1222..1246    -  protein_bind   lac operator: The lac repressor binds to the lac operator to inhibit transcription in E. coli. This inhibition can be relieved by adding lactose or isopropyl-β-D-thiogalactopyranoside (IPTG). lac repressor encoded by lacI
   1247..1265    -  promoter       T7 promoter: promoter for bacteriophage T7 RNA polymerase
   1287..1566    +  CDS            TcR (fragment): tetracycline efflux protein; tet; confers resistance to tetracycline
   1574..1651    +  promoter       lacI promoter: lacI
   1652..2734    +  CDS            lacI: lac repressor; lacI; The lac repressor binds to the lac operator to inhibit transcription in E. coli. This inhibition can be relieved by adding lactose or isopropyl-β-D-thiogalactopyranoside (IPTG).
   2747..2768    +  protein_bind   CAP binding site: CAP binding activates transcription in the presence of cAMP. E. coli catabolite activator protein
   2783..3074    +  CDS            TcR (fragment): tetracycline efflux protein; tet; confers resistance to tetracycline
   3146..3526    -  CDS            YPB1_ECOLX: Protein predicted: Swiss-Prot protein existence level 4. From Escherichia coli.
   3543..3734    +  CDS            rop: Rop protein, which maintains plasmids at low copy number; rop
   3836..3975    +  misc_feature   bom: basis of mobility region from pBR322
   4161..4749    -  rep_origin     ori: high-copy-number ColE1/pMB1/pBR322/pUC origin of replication
   4871..5686    +  CDS            KanR: aminoglycoside phosphotransferase; aph(3')-Ia; confers resistance to kanamycin in bacteria or G418 (Geneticin®) in eukaryotes
   5695..5752    -  promoter       AmpR promoter (fragment): bla
   5805..6233    -  rep_origin     f1 ori (sequence partly withheld): f1 bacteriophage origin of replication; arrow indicates direction of (+) strand synthesis
