[The description below was written by a language model from this plasmid's Addgene catalogue record and pLannotate feature annotations shown in this document.]
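Description:
pET28a_Caspase-4_lemur_catalytic domain is a bacterial expression plasmid built on the pET28a backbone for overproducing the enzymatic domain of caspase-4 (CASP4) from the mouse lemur, Microcebus murinus, in E. coli. It replicates from a ColE1/pBR322-type origin accompanied by the rop gene and bom region, carries an f1 phage origin, and is selected with kanamycin through the aminoglycoside phosphotransferase (KanR) gene. The catalogue lists it as high copy, although the presence of rop is normally associated with more moderate copy number. Short annotated fragments of a tetracycline resistance gene and of the AmpR promoter are backbone remnants rather than functional markers.

The expression cassette follows the standard pET arrangement: a T7 promoter immediately followed by a lac operator, the T7 gene 10 ribosome binding site, the coding region, and a T7 terminator, with a plasmid-borne lacI gene supplying repressor. Transcription therefore depends on a host that provides T7 RNA polymerase and is induced with IPTG. The open reading frame begins with an N-terminal His tag, followed by the vector's thrombin site and a TEV protease site, allowing affinity purification and subsequent tag removal. The insert of roughly 890 bp was labelled by the automated annotation as a fragment of bovine CASP13, which reflects homology among inflammatory caspases; the catalogue identifies it as lemur caspase-4. A vector-derived His-tag sequence lies downstream of the insert, but the record does not say whether it is translated. The cloning sites used are not recorded. The stated purpose is protein overexpression in bacteria, and the associated publication concerns structural analysis of cytokine cleavage by caspase-4.
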