Addgene plasmid #214328: pET28a_Caspase-4_lemur_catalytic domain
Purpose: Protein overexpression in bacteria
Depositing lab: Jonathan Kagan. Depositing organization: Boston Children's Hospital. Publication: Structural insights into cytokine cleavage by inflammatory caspase-4. Devant P, Dong Y, Mintseris J, Ma W, Gygi SP, Wu H, Kagan JC. Nature. 2023 Dec;624(7991):451-459. doi: 10.1038/s41586-023-06751-9. Epub 2023 Nov 22. PubMed 37993712.
Backbone
  Vector backbone: pET28a
  Backbone size w/o insert (bp): 5400
  Vector type: Bacterial Expression
Growth in bacteria
  Bacterial resistance: Kanamycin, 50 μg/mL
  Growth temperature: 37°C
  Growth strain: DH5alpha
  Copy number: High Copy
Gene/Insert
  Gene/Insert name: CASP4 (alt name: Caspase-4 enzymatic domain)
  Species: Microcebus murinus (mouse lemur)
  Promoter: T7
  Tag / fusion protein: His-TEV (N terminal on insert)
  Cloning method: Restriction Enzyme; 5′ cloning site unknown (unknown if destroyed)
  Sequencing primers: 5′ T7-fwd; 3′ T7-term
Terms and licenses: Academic/Nonprofit Terms; Industry Terms: Not Available to Industry
How to cite: pET28a_Caspase-4_lemur_catalytic domain was a gift from Jonathan Kagan (Addgene plasmid # 214328 ; http://n2t.net/addgene:214328 ; RRID:Addgene_214328)
